Addgene plasmid #91943: pACYC_ZmSAE2-FLAG
Purpose: Bacterial expression of maize SAE2
Depositing lab: Richard Vierstra. Depositing organization: Washington University in Saint Louis. Publication: Defining the SUMO System in Maize: SUMOylation Is Up-Regulated during Endosperm Development and Rapidly Induced by Stress. Augustine RC, York SL, Rytz TC, Vierstra RD. Plant Physiol. 2016 Jul;171(3):2191-210. doi: 10.1104/pp.16.00353. Epub 2016 May 15. PubMed 27208252.
Backbone
  Vector backbone: pACYCDuet-1
  Backbone size w/o insert (bp): 4008
  Total vector size (bp): 5949
  Vector type: Bacterial Expression
Growth in bacteria
  Bacterial resistance: Chloramphenicol, 25 μg/mL
  Growth temperature: 37°C
  Growth strain: DH5alpha
  Copy number: Unknown
Gene/Insert
  Gene/Insert name: ZmSAE2-FLAG
  Species: Zea mays
  Insert size (bp): 1941
  Tag / fusion protein: FLAG (C terminal on insert)
  Cloning method: Restriction Enzyme; 5′ cloning site NdeI (unknown if destroyed); 3′ cloning site KpnI (unknown if destroyed)
  Sequencing primers: 5′ TGTACACGGCCGCATAATC; 3′ GCTAGTTATTGCTCAGCGG
Terms and licenses: Academic/Nonprofit Terms; Industry Terms: Not Available to Industry
How to cite: pACYC_ZmSAE2-FLAG was a gift from Richard Vierstra (Addgene plasmid # 91943 ; http://n2t.net/addgene:91943 ; RRID:Addgene_91943)
