[The description below was written by a language model from this plasmid's Addgene catalogue record and pLannotate feature annotations shown in this document.]
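Description:
pACYC_ZmSAE2-FLAG is a bacterial expression plasmid built on the pACYCDuet-1 backbone for producing the maize (Zea mays) SUMO-activating enzyme subunit SAE2 in E. coli. It replicates from the p15A origin, which is compatible with ColE1-type plasmids and so allows co-transformation with other expression vectors. Selection is by chloramphenicol through the cat gene and its native promoter. The backbone also carries lacI under its own promoter to supply lac repressor. Short annotated fragments of TcR, IS1 and an RSF origin appear to be backbone remnants rather than functional elements.

As a Duet vector, the plasmid has two T7 promoter/lac operator cassettes. The first, with its T7 gene 10 ribosome binding site, shows no annotated coding sequence and appears empty. The roughly 1.9 kb ZmSAE2 insert was cloned between NdeI and KpnI downstream of the second T7lac promoter. The annotation tool identifies this reading frame by homology to Arabidopsis SAE2, the E1 subunit that carries the catalytic cysteine forming a thioester with SUMO during ATP-dependent activation. The catalogue lists a C-terminal FLAG tag, although the feature table does not annotate it separately. The vector's S-tag sequence and T7 terminator lie downstream of the insert, and the record does not say whether the S-tag is translated. Expression requires a host supplying T7 RNA polymerase and is inducible with IPTG.

The sequenced record (5,903 nt) is slightly shorter than the listed total size of 5,949 bp. The stated purpose is bacterial expression of maize SAE2, from a study defining the maize SUMO system. The compatible origin would allow co-expression with other components carried on separate plasmids, though the record does not describe this use.
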