Features (pLannotate 1.2.2; 19 found; start..end, strand, type, name):
     17..35      +  promoter       T7 promoter: promoter for bacteriophage T7 RNA polymerase
     36..60      +  protein_bind   lac operator: The lac repressor binds to the lac operator to inhibit transcription in E. coli. This inhibition can be relieved by adding lactose or isopropyl-β-D-thiogalactopyranoside (IPTG). lac repressor encoded by lacI
     75..97      +  RBS            RBS: efficient ribosome binding site from bacteriophage T7 gene 10 (Olins and Rangwala, 1989)
    247..265     +  promoter       T7 promoter: promoter for bacteriophage T7 RNA polymerase
    266..290     +  protein_bind   lac operator: The lac repressor binds to the lac operator to inhibit transcription in E. coli. This inhibition can be relieved by adding lactose or isopropyl-β-D-thiogalactopyranoside (IPTG). lac repressor encoded by lacI
    339..2246    +  CDS            SAE2 (fragment): SAE2_ARATH - Also known as EMB2764. Experimental evidence at protein level: Swiss-Prot protein existence level 1. The dimeric enzyme acts as an E1 ligase for SUMO1 and SUMO2. It mediates ATP-dependent activation of SUMO proteins and formation of a thioester with a conserved cysteine residue on SAE2. From Arabidopsis thaliana (Mouse-ear cress).
   2292..2333    +  CDS            S-Tag (fragment): affinity and epitope tag derived from pancreatic ribonuclease A
   2363..2380    +  CDS            SET1 (fragment): solubility-enhancement tag derived from T7 phage gene 10B
   2388..2435    +  terminator     T7 terminator: transcription terminator for bacteriophage T7 RNA polymerase
   2659..3315    -  CDS            cat: CAT_ECOLX - Experimental evidence at protein level: Swiss-Prot protein existence level 1. This enzyme is an effector of chloramphenicol resistance in bacteria. From Escherichia coli. This protein is used as a marker in many commonly used cloning vectors, such as pACYC184.
   3316..3418    -  promoter       cat promoter: promoter of the E. coli cat gene encoding chloramphenicol acetyltransferase
   3539..3682    +  mobile_element IS1 (fragment): prokaryotic transposable element IS1
   3801..3856    -  rep_origin     RSF ori (fragment): Plasmids containing the RSF 1030 origin of replication can be propagated in E. coli cells that contain additional plasmids with compatible origins.
   3944..4489    -  rep_origin     p15A ori: Plasmids containing the medium-copy-number p15A origin of replication can be propagated in E. coli cells that contain a second plasmid with the ColE1 origin.
   4601..4665    -  CDS            TcR (fragment): tetracycline efflux protein; tet; confers resistance to tetracycline
   4680..4701    -  protein_bind   CAP binding site: CAP binding activates transcription in the presence of cAMP. E. coli catabolite activator protein
   4714..5796    -  CDS            lacI: lac repressor; lacI; The lac repressor binds to the lac operator to inhibit transcription in E. coli. This inhibition can be relieved by adding lactose or isopropyl-β-D-thiogalactopyranoside (IPTG).
   5797..5874    -  promoter       lacI promoter: lacI
   5882..14      -  CDS            TcR (fragment) (across the origin): tetracycline efflux protein; tet; confers resistance to tetracycline
>Addgene plasmid #91943 | pACYC_ZmSAE2-FLAG | addgene full sequence | sequence record 181744 | Addgene NGS Result
TCCTGCATTAGGAAATTAATACGACTCACTATAGGGGAATTGTGAGCGGATAACAATTCCCCTGTAGAAA
TAATTTTGTTTAACTTTAATAAGGAGATATACCATGGGCAGCAGCCATCACCATCATCACCACAGCCAGG
ATCCGAATTCGAGCTCGGCGCGCCTGCAGGTCGACAAGCTTGCGGCCGCATAATGCTTAAGTCGAACAGA
AAGTAATCGTATTGTACACGGCCGCATAATCGAAATTAATACGACTCACTATAGGGGAATTGTGAGCGGA
TAACAATTCCCCATCTTAGTATATTAGTTAAGTATAAGAAGGAGATATACATATGGCAGCCGTCGCGTCC
TCGGAGGAGGCCGTCAAGGCATCGAAGGTGCTGATGGTCGGGGCGGGAGGCATCGGCTGCGAGCTGCTCA
AGACGCTCGCGCTCTCCGGATTCAGCGACATACACATCATTGACTTGGATACAATTGAAGTTAGCAATCT
GAATAGACAGTTTTTGTTTCGGCAGAGTCATGTTGGTCAGTCAAAAGCTAAAGTTGCTCGGGATGCTGTA
TTGAAATTTAGGCCAAATATCAATATAAACCCATACCATGCAAACGTGAAGGATTCTCATTTCAATGTTG
ATTTCTTCAAGCAATTTAATGTTGTTCTGAATGGTCTTGATAACTTGGATGCTAGACGCCATGTTAATCG
CCTTTGCCTTGCTGCTGATGTTCCTTTGGTTGAAAGTGGTACTACTGGTTTTTTGGGACAGGTTACTGTT
CATGTCAAGGGTAAAACAGAGTGCTATGAGTGTCAACCAAAGCCTGTCCCTAAATCATATCCTGTCTGCA
CAATTACAAACACACCATCAAAGTTTGTTCATTGCATTGTTTGGGCGAAAGATCTGCTTTTTGCAAAATT
ATTTGGTGATAAAAAACAGGATAATGATCTTAATGTGCACTCCAAAGATGATACCAGTTCAAAAACAGAT
GTTTTTGAAAGGAGTGTAGATGAAGATCTTGAGCAATACACCCAGAGAATATATGACCACGTATTTGGTT
ACAACATTGAAGTTGCATTGGATAATAAGGAAACTTGGAAGAATCGGAGAAAGCCAAACCCTATTTACAT
TAGAGATGCATTGCCTGAAGACGCTGTTCAACAAAATGGTCGCTCTCAGGATCACGTGAATGAGGAGCAG
GATCCTTCTGCTATGGTATCCTTAGGCCTTAGAAATACACAAGAGATATGGAGTCTTGCTGACAATTCAA
GAGTGTTCTTGGAGGCTTTAAAATTATTTTTTGACAAAAGAGAGAAGGAAATAGGGAGCCTTATTTTTGA
CAAGGACGACCAGTTGGCTGTTGAGTTTGTTACCGCTGCAGCAAATATCAGAGCTTCCTCTTTTGGAATA
CCACTGCATAGTCTTTTTGAAGCTAAAGGTGTTGCTGGAAATATAGTTCATGCTGTGGCAACTACCAATG
CTATAATTGCTGGTCTAATCGTCATCGAGGCAATTAAAGTGCTCAAGGGTGATTATCAAGATTATAGAAT
GACATATTGCCTTGAGCATCCAGCAAGGAAGATGCTCTTGATGCCTGTCGAGCCTTTTGAACCTAGTAAA
TCATGTTATGTCTGCTCTGAGACCCCACTTGTTCTGGAGGTTAATACCAAGACAACAAAGCTCCGGGAAG
TCATTGAAAAGGTTATAAAAGGTAAGCTTGGAATGAACCTACCTTTGATAATGGTTGGCGCCACACTTGT
TTTTGAGGATGGTGAAGATCTGGAGGAGGATGAGATTGCAAATTATGCTTTAAACCTTGAAAAGGTCTTG
GCTGAACTTCCAGCTCCAGTTCTAAATGGTACAATGGTTACAGTCGAGGATTTGCATCAGGAACTAAAAT
GCAGTATCAACATCAAACACAGGGATGAGTTCGATGAAGAAAAGGAGCCTGACAGAATGGTTCTTGTTGG
GTGGTCTGGCCCAGTTGATAAGCAAACCACTAGTAATGGTGAGACTAAATCAGTTCCATCTTCATCCAAT
ACAGAAGATGTGGATGGTACTGCCGAGGACATATCAGCAACTTCTGGAATGAAGCGTAAGCTGAACGAAA
TATTAGAGACAAAGGAGAATTTTGATGCTCTCGAAAATCTTTCGGGTGTTGATTCCAGCAGCGCTCAAGT
TGTTGAAGATGACAATGACGATGGCCTTCTTATGTTTGATGAGGACCCAAGGCAAAGTAAGAAGAAGAGA
TTGCAGGATTATAAAGATGATGATGATAAATAAGGTACCCTCGAGTCTGGTAAAGAAACCGCTGCTGCGA
AATTTGAACGCCAGCACATGGACTCGTCTACTAGCGCAGCTTAATTAACCTAGGCTGCTGCCACCGCTGA
GCAATAACTAGCATAACCCCTTGGGGCCTCTAAACGGGTCTTGAGGGGTTTTTTGCTGAAACCTCAGGCA
TTTGAGAAGCACACGGTCACACTGCTTCCGGTAGTCAATAAACCGGTAAACCAGCAATAGACATAAGCGG
CTATTTAACGACCCTGCCCTGAACCGACGACCGGGTCGAATTTGCTTTCGAATTTCTGCCATTCATCCGC
TTATTATCACTTATTCAGGCGTAGCAACCAGGCGTTTAAGGGCACCAATAACTGCCTTAAAAAAATTACG
CCCCGCCCTGCCACTCATCGCAGTACTGTTGTAATTCATTAAGCATTCTGCCGACATGGAAGCCATCACA
AACGGCATGATGAACCTGAATCGCCAGCGGCATCAGCACCTTGTCGCCTTGCGTATAATATTTGCCCATA
GTGAAAACGGGGGCGAAGAAGTTGTCCATATTGGCCACGTTTAAATCAAAACTGGTGAAACTCACCCAGG
GATTGGCTGAGACGAAAAACATATTCTCAATAAACCCTTTAGGGAAATAGGCCAGGTTTTCACCGTAACA
CGCCACATCTTGCGAATATATGTGTAGAAACTGCCGGAAATCGTCGTGGTATTCACTCCAGAGCGATGAA
AACGTTTCAGTTTGCTCATGGAAAACGGTGTAACAAGGGTGAACACTATCCCATATCACCAGCTCACCGT
CTTTCATTGCCATACGGAACTCCGGATGAGCATTCATCAGGCGGGCAAGAATGTGAATAAAGGCCGGATA
AAACTTGTGCTTATTTTTCTTTACGGTCTTTAAAAAGGCCGTAATATCCAGCTGAACGGTCTGGTTATAG
GTACATTGAGCAACTGACTGAAATGCCTCAAAATGTTCTTTACGATGCCATTGGGATATATCAACGGTGG
TATATCCAGTGATTTTTTTCTCCATTTTAGCTTCCTTAGCTCCTGAAAATCTCGATAACTCAAAAAATAC
GCCCGGTAGTGATCTTATTTCATTATGGTGAAAGTTGGAACCTCTTACGTGCCGATCAACGTCTCATTTT
CGCCAAAAGTTGGCCCAGGGCTTCCCGGTATCAACAGGGACACCAGGATTTATTTATTCTGCGAAGTGAT
CTTCCGTCACAGGTATTTATTCGGCGCAAAGTGCGTCGGGTGATGCTGCCAACTTACTGATTTAGTGTAT
GATGGTGTTTTTGAGGTGCTCCAGTGGCTTCTGTTTCTATCAGCTGTCCCTCCTGTTCAGCTACTGACGG
GGTGGTGCGTAACGGCAAAAGCACCGCCGGACATCAGCGCTAGCGGAGTGTATACTGGCTTACTATGTTG
GCACTGATGAGGGTGTCAGTGAAGTGCTTCATGTGGCAGGAGAAAAAAGGCTGCACCGGTGCGTCAGCAG
AATATGTGATACAGGATATATTCCGCTTCCTCGCTCACTGACTCGCTACGCTCGGTCGTTCGACTGCGGC
GAGCGGAAATGGCTTACGAACGGGGCGGAGATTTCCTGGAAGATGCCAGGAAGATACTTAACAGGGAAGT
GAGAGGGCCGCGGCAAAGCCGTTTTTCCATAGGCTCCGCCCCCCTGACAAGCATCACGAAATCTGACGCT
CAAATCAGTGGTGGCGAAACCCGACAGGACTATAAAGATACCAGGCGTTTCCCCCTGGCGGCTCCCTCGT
GCGCTCTCCTGTTCCTGCCTTTCGGTTTACCGGTGTCATTCCGCTGTTATGGCCGCGTTTGTCTCATTCC
ACGCCTGACACTCAGTTCCGGGTAGGCAGTTCGCTCCAAGCTGGACTGTATGCACGAACCCCCCGTTCAG
TCCGACCGCTGCGCCTTATCCGGTAACTATCGTCTTGAGTCCAACCCGGAAAGACATGCAAAAGCACCAC
TGGCAGCAGCCACTGGTAATTGATTTAGAGGAGTTAGTCTTGAAGTCATGCGCCGGTTAAGGCTAAACTG
AAAGGACAAGTTTTGGTGACTGCGCTCCTCCAAGCCAGTTACCTCGGTTCAAAGAGTTGGTAGCTCAGAG
AACCTTCGAAAAACCGCCCTGCAAGGCGGTTTTTTCGTTTTCAGAGCAAGAGATTACGCGCAGACCAAAA
CGATCTCAAGAAGATCATCTTATTAATCAGATAAAATATTTCTAGATTTCAGTGCAATTTATCTCTTCAA
ATGTAGCACCTGAAGTCAGCCCCATACGATATAAGTTGTAATTCTCATGTTAGTCATGCCCCGCGCCCAC
CGGAAGGAGCTGACTGGGTTGAAGGCTCTCAAGGGCATCGGTCGAGATCCCGGTGCCTAATGAGTGAGCT
AACTTACATTAATTGCGTTGCGCTCACTGCCCGCTTTCCAGTCGGGAAACCTGTCGTGCCAGCTGCATTA
ATGAATCGGCCAACGCGCGGGGAGAGGCGGTTTGCGTATTGGGCGCCAGGGTGGTTTTTCTTTTCACCAG
TGAGACGGGCAACAGCTGATTGCCCTTCACCGCCTGGCCCTGAGAGAGTTGCAGCAAGCGGTCCACGCTG
GTTTGCCCCAGCAGGCGAAAATCCTGTTTGATGGTGGTTAACGGCGGGATATAACATGAGCTGTCTTCGG
TATCGTCGTATCCCACTACCGAGATGTCCGCACCAACGCGCAGCCCGGACTCGGTAATGGCGCGCATTGC
GCCCAGCGCCATCTGATCGTTGGCAACCAGCATCGCAGTGGGAACGATGCCCTCATTCAGCATTTGCATG
GTTTGTTGAAAACCGGACATGGCACTCCAGTCGCCTTCCCGTTCCGCTATCGGCTGAATTTGATTGCGAG
TGAGATATTTATGCCAGCCAGCCAGACGCAGACGCGCCGAGACAGAACTTAATGGGCCCGCTAACAGCGC
GATTTGCTGGTGACCCAATGCGACCAGATGCTCCACGCCCAGTCGCGTACCGTCTTCATGGGAGAAAATA
ATACTGTTGATGGGTGTCTGGTCAGAGACATCAAGAAATAACGCCGGAACATTAGTGCAGGCAGCTTCCA
CAGCAATGGCATCCTGGTCATCCAGCGGATAGTTAATGATCAGCCCACTGACGCGTTGCGCGAGAAGATT
GTGCACCGCCGCTTTACAGGCTTCGACGCCGCTTCGTTCTACCATCGACACCACCACGCTGGCACCCAGT
TGATCGGCGCGAGATTTAATCGCCGCGACAATTTGCGACGGCGCGTGCAGGGCCAGACTGGAGGTGGCAA
CGCCAATCAGCAACGACTGTTTGCCCGCCAGTTGTTGTGCCACGCGGTTGGGAATGTAATTCAGCTCCGC
CATCGCCGCTTCCACTTTTTCCCGCGTTTTCGCAGAAACGTGGCTGGCCTGGTTCACCACGCGGGAAACG
GTCTGATAAGAGACACCGGCATACTCTGCGACATCGTATAACGTTACTGGTTTCACATTCACCACCCTGA
ATTGACTCTCTTCCGGGCGCTATCATGCCATACCGCGAAAGGTTTTGCGCCATTCGATGGTGTCCGGGAT
CTCGACGCTCTCCCTTATGCGAC
